>Addgene plasmid #70232 | pGZ109 (pFA6a-3FLAG-MNase-HIS3MX6) | depositor full sequence | sequence record 129164 | pGZ109 (pFA6a-3FLAG-MNase-HIS3MX6) sequence 4538 bps
GAACGCGGCCGCCAGCTGAAGCTTCGTACGCTGCAGGTCGACGGATCCCCGGGTTAATTAAAGATTACAA
GGATCACGATGGCGATTACAAGGATCACGATATCGATTACAAGGATGATGATGATAAGGCGGCCGCCACC
AGTACCAAGAAGCTGCACAAGGAGCCCGCCACCCTGATCAAGGCCATAGATGGCGATACCGTGAAGCTGA
TGTATAAGGGCCAGCCCATGACCTTCCGCCTGCTGCTGGTGGATACCCCCGAGACCAAGCACCCGAAAAA
GGGCGTGGAAAAGTACGGACCCGAGGCCAGCGCCTTCACAAAAAAGATGGTGGAGAACGCCAAGAAAATC
GAGGTGGAGTTCGATAAAGGCCAACGCACCGATAAGTATGGACGCGGTCTGGCCTACATCTACGCCGACG
GCAAAATGGTGAACGAGGCCCTGGTGCGGCAGGGACTGGCCAAGGTGGCGTACGTGTACAAGCCCAACAA
CACCCACGAGCAGCACCTGCGCAAGAGCGAGGCTCAGGCAAAGAAGGAGAAACTGAACATCTGGAGTGAG
GATAACGCCGATAGCGGCCAGTAGTAGAGGCGCGCCACTTCTAAATAAGCGAATTTCTTATGATTTATGA
TTTTTATTATTAAATAAGTTATAAAAAAAATAAGTGTATACAAATTTTAAAGTGACTCTTAGGTTTTAAA
ACGAAAATTCTTATTCTTGAGTAACTCTTTCCTGTAGGTCAGGTTGCTTTCTCAGGTATAGTATGAGGTC
GCTCTTATTGACCACACCTCTACCGGCAGATCCGCTAGGGATAACAGGGTAATATAGATCTGTTTAGCTT
GCCTCGTCCCCGCCGGGTCACCCGGCCAGCGACATGGAGGCCCAGAATACCCTCCTTGACAGTCTTGACG
TGCGCAGCTCAGGGGCATGATGTGACTGTCGCCCGTACATTTAGCCCATACATCCCCATGTATAATCATT
TGCATCCATACATTTTGATGGCCGCACGGCGCGAAGCAAAAATTACGGCTCCTCGCTGCAGACCTGCGAG
CAGGGAAACGCTCCCCTCACAGACGCGTTGAATTGTCCCCACGCCGCGCCCCTGTAGAGAAATATAAAAG
GTTAGGATTTGCCACTGAGGTTCTTCTTTCATATACTTCCTTTTAAAATCTTGCTAGGATACAGTTCTCA
CATCACATCCGAACATAAACAACCATGGGTAGGAGGGCTTTTGTAGAAAGAAATACGAACGAAACGAAAA
TCAGCGTTGCCATCGCTTTGGACAAAGCTCCCTTACCTGAAGAGTCGAATTTTATTGATGAACTTATAAC
TTCCAAGCATGCAAACCAAAAGGGAGAACAAGTAATCCAAGTAGACACGGGAATTGGATTCTTGGATCAC
ATGTATCATGCACTGGCTAAACATGCAGGCTGGAGCTTACGACTTTACTCAAGAGGTGATTTAATCATCG
ATGATCATCACACTGCAGAAGATACTGCTATTGCACTTGGTATTGCATTCAAGCAGGCTATGGGTAACTT
TGCCGGCGTTAAAAGATTTGGACATGCTTATTGTCCACTTGACGAAGCTCTTTCTAGAAGCGTAGTTGAC
TTGTCGGGACGGCCCTATGCTGTTATCGATTTGGGATTAAAGCGTGAAAAGGTTGGGGAATTGTCCTGTG
AAATGATCCCTCACTTACTATATTCCTTTTCGGTAGCAGCTGGAATTACTTTGCATGTTACCTGCTTATA
TGGTAGTAATGACCATCATCGTGCTGAAAGCGCTTTTAAATCTCTGGCTGTTGCCATGCGCGCGGCTACT
AGTCTTACTGGAAGTTCTGAAGTCCCAAGCACGAAGGGAGTGTTGTAAAGGATACTGACAATAAAAAGAT
TCTTGTTTTCAAGAACTTGTCATTTGTATAGTTTTTTTATATTGTAGTTGTTCTATTTTAATCAAATGTT
AGCGTGATTTATATTTTTTTTCGCCTCGACATCATCTGCCCAGATGCGAAGTTAAGTGCGCAGAAAGTAA
TATCATGCGTCAATCGTATGTGAATGCTGGTCGCTATACTGCTGTCGATTCGATACTAACGCCGCCATCC
AGTTTAAACGAGCTCGAATTCATCGATGATATCAGATCCACTAGTGGCCTATGCGGCCGCGGATCTGCCG
GTCTCCCTATAGTGAGTCGTATTAATTTCGATAAGCCAGGTTAACCTGCATTAATGAATCGGCCAACGCG
CGGGGAGAGGCGGTTTGCGTATTGGGCGCTCTTCCGCTTCCTCGCTCACTGACTCGCTGCGCTCGGTCGT
TCGGCTGCGGCGAGCGGTATCAGCTCACTCAAAGGCGGTAATACGGTTATCCACAGAATCAGGGGATAAC
GCAGGAAAGAACATGTGAGCAAAAGGCCAGCAAAAGGCCAGGAACCGTAAAAAGGCCGCGTTGCTGGCGT
TTTTCCATAGGCTCCGCCCCCCTGACGAGCATCACAAAAATCGACGCTCAAGTCAGAGGTGGCGAAACCC
GACAGGACTATAAAGATACCAGGCGTTTCCCCCTGGAAGCTCCCTCGTGCGCTCTCCTGTTCCGACCCTG
CCGCTTACCGGATACCTGTCCGCCTTTCTCCCTTCGGGAAGCGTGGCGCTTTCTCAATGCTCACGCTGTA
GGTATCTCAGTTCGGTGTAGGTCGTTCGCTCCAAGCTGGGCTGTGTGCACGAACCCCCCGTTCAGCCCGA
CCGCTGCGCCTTATCCGGTAACTATCGTCTTGAGTCCAACCCGGTAAGACACGACTTATCGCCACTGGCA
GCAGCCACTGGTAACAGGATTAGCAGAGCGAGGTATGTAGGCGGTGCTACAGAGTTCTTGAAGTGGTGGC
CTAACTACGGCTACACTAGAAGGACAGTATTTGGTATCTGCGCTCTGCTGAAGCCAGTTACCTTCGGAAA
AAGAGTTGGTAGCTCTTGATCCGGCAAACAAACCACCGCTGGTAGCGGTGGTTTTTTTGTTTGCAAGCAG
CAGATTACGCGCAGAAAAAAAGGATCTCAAGAAGATCCTTTGATCTTTTCTACGGGGTCTGACGCTCAGT
GGAACGAAAACTCACGTTAAGGGATTTTGGTCATGAGATTATCAAAAAGGATCTTCACCTAGATCCTTTT
AAATTAAAAATGAAGTTTTAAATCAATCTAAAGTATATATGAGTAAACTTGGTCTGACAGTTACCAATGC
TTAATCAGTGAGGCACCTATCTCAGCGATCTGTCTATTTCGTTCATCCATAGTTGCCTGACTCCCCGTCG
TGTAGATAACTACGATACGGGAGGGCTTACCATCTGGCCCCAGTGCTGCAATGATACCGCGAGACCCACG
CTCACCGGCTCCAGATTTATCAGCAATAAACCAGCCAGCCGGAAGGGCCGAGCGCAGAAGTGGTCCTGCA
ACTTTATCCGCCTCCATCCAGTCTATTAATTGTTGCCGGGAAGCTAGAGTAAGTAGTTCGCCAGTTAATA
GTTTGCGCAACGTTGTTGCCATTGCTACAGGCATCGTGGTGTCACGCTCGTCGTTTGGTATGGCTTCATT
CAGCTCCGGTTCCCAACGATCAAGGCGAGTTACATGATCCCCCATGTTGTGCAAAAAAGCGGTTAGCTCC
TTCGGTCCTCCGATCGTTGTCAGAAGTAAGTTGGCCGCAGTGTTATCACTCATGGTTATGGCAGCACTGC
ATAATTCTCTTACTGTCATGCCATCCGTAAGATGCTTTTCTGTGACTGGTGAGTACTCAACCAAGTCATT
CTGAGAATAGTGTATGCGGCGACCGAGTTGCTCTTGCCCGGCGTCAATACGGGATAATACCGCGCCACAT
AGCAGAACTTTAAAAGTGCTCATCATTGGAAAACGTTCTTCGGGGCGAAAACTCTCAAGGATCTTACCGC
TGTTGAGATCCAGTTCGATGTAACCCACTCGTGCACCCAACTGATCTTCAGCATCTTTTACTTTCACCAG
CGTTTCTGGGTGAGCAAAAACAGGAAGGCAAAATGCCGCAAAAAAGGGAATAAGGGCGACACGGAAATGT
TGAATACTCATACTCTTCCTTTTTCAATATTATTGAAGCATTTATCAGGGTTATTGTCTCATGAGCGGAT
ACATATTTGAATGTATTTAGAAAAATAAACAAATAGGGGTTCCGCGCACATTTCCCCGAAAAGTGCCACC
TGACGTCTAAGAAACCATTATTATCATGACATTAACCTATAAAAATAGGCGTATCACGAGGCCCTTTCGT
CTCGCGCGTTTCGGTGATGACGGTGAAAACCTCTGACACATGCAGCTCCCGGAGACGGTCACAGCTTGTC
TGTAAGCGGATGCCGGGAGCAGACAAGCCCGTCAGGGCGCGTCAGCGGGTGTTGGCGGGTGTCGGGGCTG
GCTTAACTATGCGGCATCAGAGCAGATTGTACTGAGAGTGCACCATATGGACATATTGTCGTTAGAACGC
GGCTACAATTAATACATAACCTTATGTATCATACACATACGATTTAGGTGACACTATA
Features (pLannotate 1.2.2; 12 found; start..end, strand, type, name):
    105..129     +  CDS            2xFLAG (fragment): two tandem FLAG® epitope tags
    132..581     +  CDS            nuc (fragment): NUC_STAAC - Experimental evidence at protein level: Swiss-Prot protein existence level 1. Enzyme that catalyzes the hydrolysis of both DNA and RNA at the 5' position of the phosphodiester bond. From Staphylococcus aureus (strain COL).
    609..796     +  terminator     ADH1 terminator: S. cerevisiae ADH1; transcription terminator for the S. cerevisiae alcohol dehydrogenase 1 (ADH1) gene
    871..2071    +  gene           HIS3MX6: yeast selectable marker encoding the S. pombe his5 gene, which corresponds to S. cerevisiae HIS3
   2176..2194    -  promoter       T7 promoter: promoter for bacteriophage T7 RNA polymerase
   2216..2269    -  CDS            lacI (fragment): lac repressor; lacI; The lac repressor binds to the lac operator to inhibit transcription in E. coli. This inhibition can be relieved by adding lactose or isopropyl-β-D-thiogalactopyranoside (IPTG).
   2452..3040    -  rep_origin     ori: high-copy-number ColE1/pMB1/pBR322/pUC origin of replication
   3211..4071    -  CDS            AmpR: β-lactamase; bla; confers resistance to ampicillin, carbenicillin, and related antibiotics
   4072..4176    -  promoter       AmpR promoter: bla
   4271..4306    +  CDS            rop (fragment): Rop protein, which maintains plasmids at low copy number; rop
   4408..4459    +  misc_feature   bom (fragment): basis of mobility region from pBR322
   4522..2       +  promoter       SP6 promoter (across the origin): promoter for bacteriophage SP6 RNA polymerase
