[The description below was written by a language model from this plasmid's Addgene catalogue record and pLannotate feature annotations shown in this document.]
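Description:
pGZ109 (pFA6a-3FLAG-MNase-HIS3MX6) is a yeast genomic targeting plasmid from the pFA6a family of PCR-template tagging vectors, built for ChEC (chromatin endogenous cleavage) tagging. It derives from pFA6a-3HA-HIS3MX6, with the 3xHA coding sequence excised using AscI and PacI and replaced by a 525 bp insert encoding a 3xFLAG epitope followed by amino acids 83-231 of micrococcal nuclease, the Staphylococcus aureus enzyme that cleaves both DNA and RNA. In E. coli the 4,538 bp plasmid replicates from a high-copy ColE1/pUC-type origin and is selected with ampicillin through the AmpR β-lactamase gene. No yeast replication origin is annotated, consistent with its use as a template rather than an episome.

The feature table places the FLAG sequence (only partially recognised, as a 2xFLAG fragment) directly upstream of the nuclease coding region, followed by the S. cerevisiae ADH1 terminator and then the HIS3MX6 marker, which carries the S. pombe his5 gene that complements HIS3 deficiency. The tag has no promoter of its own: the module is designed to be amplified with the standard F2/R1 primer pairs used for epitope tagging and integrated by homologous recombination at the 3' end of a chosen gene. This yields a C-terminal 3xFLAG-MNase fusion expressed from the native locus, terminated by ADH1 and selected by histidine prototrophy. The tethered nuclease can then cut DNA near the sites bound by the tagged protein, allowing binding sites to be mapped by sequencing, while the FLAG tag permits detection of the fusion. T7 and SP6 promoters flank the cassette, and the short lacI, rop and bom fragments are backbone remnants. Repository quality control suggested the HIS marker may differ in version from the depositor's full sequence, reportedly without affecting function.
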