Addgene plasmid #70232: pGZ109 (pFA6a-3FLAG-MNase-HIS3MX6)
Purpose: ChEC-tagging vector encoding a 3xFLAG tag and aa 83-231 of Mnase in pFA6a-3HA- HIS3MX6 replacing the 3xHA tag. These vectors retain compatibility with the F2/R1 primer pairs commonly used for epitope
Depositing lab: Steven Henikoff. Depositing organization: Fred Hutchinson Cancer Center. Publication: ChEC-seq kinetics discriminates transcription factor binding sites by DNA sequence and shape in vivo. Zentner GE, Kasinathan S, Xin B, Rohs R, Henikoff S. Nat Commun. 2015 Oct 22;6:8733. doi: 10.1038/ncomms9733. PubMed 26490019.
Backbone
  Vector backbone: pFA6a-3HA-HIS3MX6
  Modifications to backbone: The 3HA coding sequencing was dropped out of backbone with AscI and PacI and replaced with 3FLAG-MNase.
  Vector type: Yeast genomic targeting
  Selectable markers: HIS3
Growth in bacteria
  Bacterial resistance: Ampicillin, 100 μg/mL
  Growth temperature: 37°C
  Growth strain: DH10B
  Copy number: Unknown
Gene/Insert
  Gene/Insert name: 3xFLAG tag and aa 83-231 of Mnase (alt names: ChEC-tagging vector; 3FLAG-MNase)
  Insert size (bp): 525
Terms and licenses: Academic/Nonprofit Terms; Industry Terms: Not Available to Industry
Depositor comments: Addgene's QC results indicate the selection marker may be a different version of HIS than found in the full sequence, but the depositor notes this does not affect function.
How to cite: pGZ109 (pFA6a-3FLAG-MNase-HIS3MX6) was a gift from Steven Henikoff (Addgene plasmid # 70232 ; http://n2t.net/addgene:70232 ; RRID:Addgene_70232)
