>Addgene plasmid #70232 | pGZ109 (pFA6a-3FLAG-MNase-HIS3MX6) | addgene partial sequence | sequence record 129163 | SP6 5'-ATTTAGGTGACACTATAG-3'
CGCTGCAGGTCGACGGATCCCCGGGTTAATTAAAGATTACAAGGATCACGATGGCGATTACAAGGATCAC
GATATCGATTACAAGGATGATGATGATAAGGCGGCCGCCACCAGTACCAAGAAGCTGCACAAGGAGCCCG
CCACCCTGATCAAGGCCATAGATGGCGATACCGTGAAGCTGATGTATAAGGGCCAGCCCATGACCTTCCG
CCTGCTGCTGGTGGATACCCCCGAGACCAAGCACCCGAAAAAGGGCGTGGAAAAGTACGGACCCGAGGCC
AGCGCCTTCACAAAAAAGATGGTGGAGAACGCCAAGAAAATCGAGGTGGAGTTCGATAAAGGCCAACGCA
CCGATAAGTATGGACGCGGTCTGGCCTACATCTACGCCGACGGCAAAATGGTGAACGAGGCCCTGGTGCG
GCAGGGACTGGCCAAGGTGGCGTACGTGTACAAGCCCAACAACACCCACGAGCAGCACCTGCGCAAGAGC
GAGGCTCAGGCAAAGAAGGAGAAACTGAACATCTGGAGTGAGGATAACGCCGATAGCGGCCAGTAGTAGA
GGCGCGCCACTTCTAAATAAGCGAATTTCTTATGATTTATGATTTTTATTATTAAATAAGTTATAAAAAA
AATAAGTGTATACAAATTTTAAAGTGACTCTTAGGTTTTAAAACGAAAATTCTTATTCTTGAGTAACTCT
TTCCTGTAGGTCAGGTTGCTTTCTCAGGTATAGTATGAGGTCGCTCTTATTGACCACACCTCTACCGGCA
GATCCGCTAGGGATAACAGGGTAATATAGATCTGTTTAGCTTGCCTCGTCCCCGCCGGGTCACCCGGCCA
GCGACATGGAGGCCCAGAATACCCTCCTTGACAGTCTTGACGTGCGCAGCTC
