>Addgene plasmid #70232 | pGZ109 (pFA6a-3FLAG-MNase-HIS3MX6) | addgene partial sequence | sequence record 129165 | T7 5'-TAATACGACTCACTATAGGG-3'
TAGTGGATCTGATATCATCGATGAATTCGAGCTCGTTTAAACTGGATGGCGGCGTTAGTATCGAATCGAC
AGCAGTATAGCGACCAGCATTCACATACGATTGACGCATGATATTACTTTCTGCGCACTTAACTTCGCAT
CTGGGCAGATGATGTCGAGGCGAAAAAAAATATAAATCACGCTAACATTTGATTAAAATAGAACAACTAC
AATATAAAAAAACTATACAAATGACAAGTTCTTGAAAACAAGAATCTTTTTATTGTCAGTACTTCACATC
AAAACACCTTTGGTTGAGGGAACGTCATTGGTGCCATTGCTAGAAATAGCTTCTCTTATGGCAACAGCCA
AAGCCTTGAACGCACTCTCACTTCTGTGGTGATCGTTGAAACCTCTCAGACAATCAACATGCAAAGTAAT
TCTGGCCGCCTCCGCGAAACTTTCCAAAAAGTGTGGAATCATTTCAGTGGATAAATCACCAATCATCTCT
CTCTTCAATCCAAGGTCGATTACAGCAAATGGTCTACTAGATAAATCGACTACGGCACGTGATAGCGCCT
CATCCAATGGTGCGAACCCAGTACCGAATCTTTTTACACCACGGACAGCACCCATTGCTTCTTTGAACGC
TTGCCCTAATGCGATACCGCAATCTTCGGTAGTATGGTGATCGTCAATGTGCAGGTCACCAATACATTCA
ACAATAAGAGACCAACCAGAGTGTTTTGCCAACGCATGGATCATATGATCCAAAAAGCCAACACCTGTGT
GAATATCGATGACCTGTGACTGAGTAGCTTGGGAAGCTACATCGTCATCCTTCTTTGCAGGAAGAATCGA
ATCTTTTATTTGAATATAACCACCATTCAGCGAAATAGCGATTTGAAT
